Addgene plasmid #46452: pGEX Lyn-SH2
Depositing lab: Bruce Mayer. Depositing organization: University of Connecticut Health Center. Publication: High-throughput phosphotyrosine profiling using SH2 domains. Machida K, Thompson CM, Dierck K, Jablonowski K, Karkkainen S, Liu B, Zhang H, Nash PD, Newman DK, Nollau P, Pawson T, Renkema GH, Saksela K, Schiller MR, Shin DG, Mayer BJ. Mol Cell. 2007 Jun 22;26(6):899-915. 10.1016/j.molcel.2007.05.031 PubMed 17588523.
Backbone
  Vector backbone: pGEX6P1
  Backbone manufacturer: GE Healthcare Biosciences
  Backbone size w/o insert (bp): 4900
  Vector type: Bacterial Expression
Growth in bacteria
  Bacterial resistance: Ampicillin, 100 μg/mL
  Growth temperature: 37°C
  Growth strain: DH5alpha
  Copy number: Low Copy
Gene/Insert
  Gene/Insert name: Lyn (alt names: LYN; JTK8; FLJ26625; LYN)
  Species: H. sapiens (human)
  Insert size (bp): 361
  Mutation: contains amino acids 106-213
  Entrez Gene: LYN (a.k.a. JTK8, SAIDV, p53Lyn, p56Lyn)
  Promoter: Tac
  Tag / fusion protein: GST (N terminal on backbone); PreScission (N terminal on backbone)
  Cloning method: Restriction Enzyme; 5′ cloning site BamHI (not destroyed); 3′ cloning site EcoRI (not destroyed)
  Sequencing primers: 5′ pGEX-5; 3′ pGEX-3
Terms and licenses: Academic/Nonprofit Terms; Industry Terms: Not Available to Industry
Depositor comments: The molecular weight of the GST fusion protein is approximately 38 kDa
How to cite: pGEX Lyn-SH2 was a gift from Bruce Mayer (Addgene plasmid # 46452 ; http://n2t.net/addgene:46452 ; RRID:Addgene_46452)
