[The description below was written by a language model from this plasmid's Addgene catalogue record and pLannotate feature annotations shown in this document.]
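Description:
pGEX Lyn-SH2 is a bacterial expression plasmid built on the pGEX6P1 backbone for producing the SH2 domain of human LYN, a Src-family non-receptor tyrosine kinase, as a glutathione S-transferase fusion in E. coli. The insert, about 360 bp cloned between BamHI and EcoRI sites that both remain intact, encodes amino acids 106–213 of LYN. It sits in frame downstream of the Schistosoma japonicum GST coding sequence. According to the catalogue entry, a PreScission protease recognition site lies between GST and the insert, so the tag can be cleaved off after purification, although this short linker is not annotated separately in the feature table. The depositor notes that the full fusion protein is approximately 38 kDa.

Expression is driven by the tac promoter, a strong trp/lac hybrid, followed by a lac operator. The plasmid carries its own lacI gene under the lacIq promoter, so transcription is repressed until induced with IPTG, independent of the host's repressor status. Propagation relies on a ColE1/pBR322-type origin and selection on the β-lactamase gene conferring ampicillin resistance. The catalogue lists the plasmid as low copy, whereas the automated annotation labels the origin generically as high copy. Only fragments of rop and the bom region are annotated, along with residual lac promoter/lacZα sequence typical of the pGEX backbone. The sequenced record of 5,321 nt is consistent with the stated backbone and insert sizes.

The associated publication concerns high-throughput phosphotyrosine profiling with SH2 domains. This suggests the purified GST–SH2 protein serves as an affinity probe for tyrosine-phosphorylated proteins, with GST providing both the handle for glutathione-based purification and a means of detection.
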