Features (pLannotate 1.2.2; 17 found; start..end, strand, type, name):
      6..107     -  CDS            yciV (fragment): RNAAM_ECOLI - Also known as trpH From Escherichia coli (strain K12).
    183..211     +  promoter       tac promoter: strong E. coli promoter; hybrid between the trp and lac UV5 promoters
    219..235     +  protein_bind   lac operator: The lac repressor binds to the lac operator to inhibit transcription in E. coli. This inhibition can be relieved by adding lactose or isopropyl-β-D-thiogalactopyranoside (IPTG). lac repressor encoded by lacI
    258..911     +  CDS            GST26_SCHJA: Experimental evidence at protein level: Swiss-Prot protein existence level 1. GST isoenzymes appear to play a central role in the parasite detoxification system. Other functions are also suspected including a role in increasing the solubility of haematin in the parasite gut. From Schistosoma japonicum (Blood fluke).
    951..1298    +  CDS            LYN (fragment): LYN_HUMAN - Also known as JTK8. Experimental evidence at protein level: Swiss-Prot protein existence level 1. Non-receptor tyrosine-protein kinase that transmits signals from cell surface receptors and plays an important role in the regulation of innate and adaptive immune responses, hematopoiesis, responses to growth factors and cytokines, integrin signaling, but also responses to DNA damage and genotoxic agents. Functions primarily as negative regulator, but can also function as activator, depending on the context. Required for the initiation of the B-cell response, but also for its down-reg
   1338..1377    +  CDS            rop (fragment): Rop protein, which maintains plasmids at low copy number; rop
   1479..1519    +  misc_feature   bom (fragment): basis of mobility region from pBR322
   1624..1728    +  promoter       AmpR promoter: bla
   1729..2589    +  CDS            AmpR: β-lactamase; bla; confers resistance to ampicillin, carbenicillin, and related antibiotics
   2760..3348    +  rep_origin     ori: high-copy-number ColE1/pMB1/pBR322/pUC origin of replication
   3534..3585    -  misc_feature   bom (fragment): basis of mobility region from pBR322
   3592..3669    +  promoter       lacIq promoter: lacI (mutant); In the lacIq allele, a single base change in the promoter boosts expression of the lacI gene about 10-fold.
   3670..4752    +  CDS            lacI: lac repressor; lacI; The lac repressor binds to the lac operator to inhibit transcription in E. coli. This inhibition can be relieved by adding lactose or isopropyl-β-D-thiogalactopyranoside (IPTG).
   4765..4786    +  protein_bind   CAP binding site: CAP binding activates transcription in the presence of cAMP. E. coli catabolite activator protein
   4801..4831    +  promoter       lac promoter: promoter for the E. coli lac operon
   4839..4855    +  protein_bind   lac operator: The lac repressor binds to the lac operator to inhibit transcription in E. coli. This inhibition can be relieved by adding lactose or isopropyl-β-D-thiogalactopyranoside (IPTG). lac repressor encoded by lacI
   4875..5048    +  CDS            lacZα: LacZα fragment of β-galactosidase; lacZ fragment
>Addgene plasmid #46452 | pGEX Lyn-SH2 | depositor full sequence | sequence record 65625 | Full Sequence
ACGTTATCGACTGCACGGTGCACCAATGCTTCTGGCGTCAGGCAGCCATCGGAAGCTGTGGTATGGCTGT
GCAGGTCGTAAATCACTGCATAATTCGTGTCGCTCAAGGCGCACTCCCGTTCTGGATAATGTTTTTTGCG
CCGACATCATAACGGTTCTGGCAAATATTCTGAAATGAGCTGTTGACAATTAATCATCGGCTCGTATAAT
GTGTGGAATTGTGAGCGGATAACAATTTCACACAGGAAACAGTATTCATGTCCCCTATACTAGGTTATTG
GAAAATTAAGGGCCTTGTGCAACCCACTCGACTTCTTTTGGAATATCTTGAAGAAAAATATGAAGAGCAT
TTGTATGAGCGCGATGAAGGTGATAAATGGCGAAACAAAAAGTTTGAATTGGGTTTGGAGTTTCCCAATC
TTCCTTATTATATTGATGGTGATGTTAAATTAACACAGTCTATGGCCATCATACGTTATATAGCTGACAA
GCACAACATGTTGGGTGGTTGTCCAAAAGAGCGTGCAGAGATTTCAATGCTTGAAGGAGCGGTTTTGGAT
ATTAGATACGGTGTTTCGAGAATTGCATATAGTAAAGACTTTGAAACTCTCAAAGTTGATTTTCTTAGCA
AGCTACCTGAAATGCTGAAAATGTTCGAAGATCGTTTATGTCATAAAACATATTTAAATGGTGATCATGT
AACCCATCCTGACTTCATGTTGTATGACGCTCTTGATGTTGTTTTATACATGGACCCAATGTGCCTGGAT
GCGTTCCCAAAATTAGTTTGTTTTAAAAAACGTATTGAAGCTATCCCACAAATTGATAAGTACTTGAAAT
CCAGCAAGTATATAGCATGGCCTTTGCAGGGCTGGCAAGCCACGTTTGGTGGTGGCGACCATCCTCCAAA
ATCGGATCTGGAAGTTCTGTTCCAGGGGCCCCTGGGATCCGCCAAACTCAACACCTTAGAAACAGAAGAG
TGGTTTTTCAAGGATATAACCAGGAAGGACGCAGAAAGGCAGCTTTTGGCACCAGGAAATAGCGCTGGAG
CTTTCCTTATTAGAGAAAGTGAAACATTAAAAGGAAGCTTCTCTCTGTCTGTCAGAGACTTTGACCCTGT
GCATGGTGATGTTATTAAGCACTACAAAATTAGAAGTCTGGATAATGGGGGCTATTACATCTCTCCACGA
ATCACTTTTCCCTGTATCAGCGACATGATTAAACATTACCAAAAGCAGGCAGATGGCTTGTGCAGAAGAT
TGGAGAAGGCTTGTATTAGTCCCAAGCCACAGAAGCCAGGAATTCTATGAGCGGCCGCATCGTGACTGAC
TGACGATCTGCCTCGCGCGTTTCGGTGATGACGGTGAAAACCTCTGACACATGCAGCTCCCGGAGACGGT
CACAGCTTGTCTGTAAGCGGATGCCGGGAGCAGACAAGCCCGTCAGGGCGCGTCAGCGGGTGTTGGCGGG
TGTCGGGGCGCAGCCATGACCCAGTCACGTAGCGATAGCGGAGTGTATAATTCTTGAAGACGAAAGGGCC
TCGTGATACGCCTATTTTTATAGGTTAATGTCATGATAATAATGGTTTCTTAGACGTCAGGTGGCACTTT
TCGGGGAAATGTGCGCGGAACCCCTATTTGTTTATTTTTCTAAATACATTCAAATATGTATCCGCTCATG
AGACAATAACCCTGATAAATGCTTCAATAATATTGAAAAAGGAAGAGTATGAGTATTCAACATTTCCGTG
TCGCCCTTATTCCCTTTTTTGCGGCATTTTGCCTTCCTGTTTTTGCTCACCCAGAAACGCTGGTGAAAGT
AAAAGATGCTGAAGATCAGTTGGGTGCACGAGTGGGTTACATCGAACTGGATCTCAACAGCGGTAAGATC
CTTGAGAGTTTTCGCCCCGAAGAACGTTTTCCAATGATGAGCACTTTTAAAGTTCTGCTATGTGGCGCGG
TATTATCCCGTGTTGACGCCGGGCAAGAGCAACTCGGTCGCCGCATACACTATTCTCAGAATGACTTGGT
TGAGTACTCACCAGTCACAGAAAAGCATCTTACGGATGGCATGACAGTAAGAGAATTATGCAGTGCTGCC
ATAACCATGAGTGATAACACTGCGGCCAACTTACTTCTGACAACGATCGGAGGACCGAAGGAGCTAACCG
CTTTTTTGCACAACATGGGGGATCATGTAACTCGCCTTGATCGTTGGGAACCGGAGCTGAATGAAGCCAT
ACCAAACGACGAGCGTGACACCACGATGCCTGCAGCAATGGCAACAACGTTGCGCAAACTATTAACTGGC
GAACTACTTACTCTAGCTTCCCGGCAACAATTAATAGACTGGATGGAGGCGGATAAAGTTGCAGGACCAC
TTCTGCGCTCGGCCCTTCCGGCTGGCTGGTTTATTGCTGATAAATCTGGAGCCGGTGAGCGTGGGTCTCG
CGGTATCATTGCAGCACTGGGGCCAGATGGTAAGCCCTCCCGTATCGTAGTTATCTACACGACGGGGAGT
CAGGCAACTATGGATGAACGAAATAGACAGATCGCTGAGATAGGTGCCTCACTGATTAAGCATTGGTAAC
TGTCAGACCAAGTTTACTCATATATACTTTAGATTGATTTAAAACTTCATTTTTAATTTAAAAGGATCTA
GGTGAAGATCCTTTTTGATAATCTCATGACCAAAATCCCTTAACGTGAGTTTTCGTTCCACTGAGCGTCA
GACCCCGTAGAAAAGATCAAAGGATCTTCTTGAGATCCTTTTTTTCTGCGCGTAATCTGCTGCTTGCAAA
CAAAAAAACCACCGCTACCAGCGGTGGTTTGTTTGCCGGATCAAGAGCTACCAACTCTTTTTCCGAAGGT
AACTGGCTTCAGCAGAGCGCAGATACCAAATACTGTCCTTCTAGTGTAGCCGTAGTTAGGCCACCACTTC
AAGAACTCTGTAGCACCGCCTACATACCTCGCTCTGCTAATCCTGTTACCAGTGGCTGCTGCCAGTGGCG
ATAAGTCGTGTCTTACCGGGTTGGACTCAAGACGATAGTTACCGGATAAGGCGCAGCGGTCGGGCTGAAC
GGGGGGTTCGTGCACACAGCCCAGCTTGGAGCGAACGACCTACACCGAACTGAGATACCTACAGCGTGAG
CTATGAGAAAGCGCCACGCTTCCCGAAGGGAGAAAGGCGGACAGGTATCCGGTAAGCGGCAGGGTCGGAA
CAGGAGAGCGCACGAGGGAGCTTCCAGGGGGAAACGCCTGGTATCTTTATAGTCCTGTCGGGTTTCGCCA
CCTCTGACTTGAGCGTCGATTTTTGTGATGCTCGTCAGGGGGGCGGAGCCTATGGAAAAACGCCAGCAAC
GCGGCCTTTTTACGGTTCCTGGCCTTTTGCTGGCCTTTTGCTCACATGTTCTTTCCTGCGTTATCCCCTG
ATTCTGTGGATAACCGTATTACCGCCTTTGAGTGAGCTGATACCGCTCGCCGCAGCCGAACGACCGAGCG
CAGCGAGTCAGTGAGCGAGGAAGCGGAAGAGCGCCTGATGCGGTATTTTCTCCTTACGCATCTGTGCGGT
ATTTCACACCGCATAAATTCCGACACCATCGAATGGTGCAAAACCTTTCGCGGTATGGCATGATAGCGCC
CGGAAGAGAGTCAATTCAGGGTGGTGAATGTGAAACCAGTAACGTTATACGATGTCGCAGAGTATGCCGG
TGTCTCTTATCAGACCGTTTCCCGCGTGGTGAACCAGGCCAGCCACGTTTCTGCGAAAACGCGGGAAAAA
GTGGAAGCGGCGATGGCGGAGCTGAATTACATTCCCAACCGCGTGGCACAACAACTGGCGGGCAAACAGT
CGTTGCTGATTGGCGTTGCCACCTCCAGTCTGGCCCTGCACGCGCCGTCGCAAATTGTCGCGGCGATTAA
ATCTCGCGCCGATCAACTGGGTGCCAGCGTGGTGGTGTCGATGGTAGAACGAAGCGGCGTCGAAGCCTGT
AAAGCGGCGGTGCACAATCTTCTCGCGCAACGCGTCAGTGGGCTGATCATTAACTATCCGCTGGATGACC
AGGATGCCATTGCTGTGGAAGCTGCCTGCACTAATGTTCCGGCGTTATTTCTTGATGTCTCTGACCAGAC
ACCCATCAACAGTATTATTTTCTCCCATGAAGACGGTACGCGACTGGGCGTGGAGCATCTGGTCGCATTG
GGTCACCAGCAAATCGCGCTGTTAGCGGGCCCATTAAGTTCTGTCTCGGCGCGTCTGCGTCTGGCTGGCT
GGCATAAATATCTCACTCGCAATCAAATTCAGCCGATAGCGGAACGGGAAGGCGACTGGAGTGCCATGTC
CGGTTTTCAACAAACCATGCAAATGCTGAATGAGGGCATCGTTCCCACTGCGATGCTGGTTGCCAACGAT
CAGATGGCGCTGGGCGCAATGCGCGCCATTACCGAGTCCGGGCTGCGCGTTGGTGCGGATATCTCGGTAG
TGGGATACGACGATACCGAAGACAGCTCATGTTATATCCCGCCGTCAACCACCATCAAACAGGATTTTCG
CCTGCTGGGGCAAACCAGCGTGGACCGCTTGCTGCAACTCTCTCAGGGCCAGGCGGTGAAGGGCAATCAG
CTGTTGCCCGTCTCACTGGTGAAAAGAAAAACCACCCTGGCGCCCAATACGCAAACCGCCTCTCCCCGCG
CGTTGGCCGATTCATTAATGCAGCTGGCACGACAGGTTTCCCGACTGGAAAGCGGGCAGTGAGCGCAACG
CAATTAATGTGAGTTAGCTCACTCATTAGGCACCCCAGGCTTTACACTTTATGCTTCCGGCTCGTATGTT
GTGTGGAATTGTGAGCGGATAACAATTTCACACAGGAAACAGCTATGACCATGATTACGGATTCACTGGC
CGTCGTTTTACAACGTCGTGACTGGGAAAACCCTGGCGTTACCCAACTTAATCGCCTTGCAGCACATCCC
CCTTTCGCCAGCTGGCGTAATAGCGAAGAGGCCCGCACCGATCGCCCTTCCCAACAGTTGCGCAGCCTGA
ATGGCGAATGGCGCTTTGCCTGGTTTCCGGCACCAGAAGCGGTGCCGGAAAGCTGGCTGGAGTGCGATCT
TCCTGAGGCCGATACTGTCGTCGTCCCCTCAAACTGGCAGATGCACGGTTACGATGCGCCCATCTACACC
AACGTAACCTATCCCATTACGGTCAATCCGCCGTTTGTTCCCACGGAGAATCCGACGGGTTGTTACTCGC
TCACATTTAATGTTGATGAAAGCTGGCTACAGGAAGGCCAGACGCGAATTATTTTTGATGGCGTTGGAAT
T
