>Addgene plasmid #46452 | pGEX Lyn-SH2 | depositor partial sequence | sequence record 65626 | Insert sequence
GGATCCGCCAAACTCAACACCTTAGAAACAGAAGAGTGGTTTTTCAAGGATATAACCAGGAAGGACGCAG
AAAGGCAGCTTTTGGCACCAGGAAATAGCGCTGGAGCTTTCCTTATTAGAGAAAGTGAAACATTAAAAGG
AAGCTTCTCTCTGTCTGTCAGAGACTTTGACCCTGTGCATGGTGATGTTATTAAGCACTACAAAATTAGA
AGTCTGGATAATGGGGGCTATTACATCTCTCCACGAATCACTTTTCCCTGTATCAGCGACATGATTAAAC
ATTACCAAAAGCAGGCAGATGGCTTGTGCAGAAGATTGGAGAAGGCTTGTATTAGTCCCAAGCCACAGAA
GCCAGGAATTC
