>Addgene plasmid #46452 | pGEX Lyn-SH2 | addgene partial sequence | sequence record 66803 | pGEX5
TCGGATCTGGAGTTCTGTTCCAGGGGCCCCTGGGATCCGCCAAACTCAACACCTTAGAAACAGAAGAGTG
GTTTTTCAAGGATATAACCAGGAAGGACGCAGAAAGGCAGCTTTTGGCACCAGGAAATAGCGCTGGAGCT
TTCCTTATTAGAGAAAGTGAAACATTAAAAGGAAGCTTCTCTCTGTCTGTCAGAGACTTTGACCCTGTGC
ATGGTGATGTTATTAAGCACTACAAAATTAGAAGTCTGGATAATGGGGGCTATTACATCTCTCCACGAAT
CACTTTTCCCTGTATCAGCGACATGATTAAACATTACCAAAAGCAGGCAGATGGCTTGTGCAGAAGATTG
GAGAAGGCTTGTATTAGTCCCAAGCCACAGAAGCCAGGAATTCTATGAGCGGCCGCATCGTGACTGACTG
ACGATCTGCCTCGCGCGTTTCGGTGATGACGGTGAAAACCTCTGACACATGCAGCTCCCGGAGACGGTCA
CAGCTTGTCTGTAAGCGGATGCCGGGAGCAGACAAGCCCGTCAGGGCGCGTCAGCGGGTGTTGGCGGGTG
TCGGGGCGCAGCCATGACCCAGTCACGTAGCGATAGCGGAGTGTATAATTCTTGAAGACGAAAGGGCCTC
GTGATACGCCTATTTTTATAGGTTAATGTCATGATAATAATGGTTTCTTAGACGTCAGGTGGCACTTTTC
GGGGAAATGTGCGCGGAACCCCTATTTGTTTATTTTTCTAAATACATTCAAATATGTATCCGCTCATGAG
ACAATAACCCTGATAAATGCTTCAATAA
